Addgene plasmid #237880: pAG CMV C-HA Puro
Purpose: (Empty Backbone) Empty mammalian expression plasmid for cloning C-terminally HA-tagged proteins
Depositing lab: Meghan Rego & Addgene Research Program. Depositing organization: Addgene.
Backbone
  Vector backbone: pAG
  Backbone manufacturer: Addgene
  Backbone size (bp): 4199
  Vector type: Mammalian Expression
  Promoter: CMV
  Selectable markers: Puromycin
  Tag / fusion protein: HA (C terminal on backbone)
Growth in bacteria
  Bacterial resistance: Ampicillin, 100 μg/mL
  Growth temperature: 30°C
  Growth strain: NEB Stable
  Copy number: High Copy
Gene/Insert
  Cloning method: Restriction Enzyme
  Sequencing primers: 5′ KS primer
Terms and licenses: Academic/Nonprofit Terms; Industry Terms
How to cite: pAG CMV C-HA Puro was a gift from Meghan Rego & Addgene Research Program (Addgene plasmid # 237880 ; http://n2t.net/addgene:237880 ; RRID:Addgene_237880)
