[The description below was written by a language model from this plasmid's Addgene catalogue record and pLannotate feature annotations shown in this document.]
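Description:
pAG CMV C-HA Puro is an empty mammalian expression backbone of 4,199 bp, built on the pAG vector and intended for restriction-enzyme cloning of open reading frames that will be expressed with a C-terminal HA epitope tag. In bacteria it is maintained through a high-copy ColE1/pUC-type origin and selected with ampicillin via the β-lactamase gene and its native promoter. The remaining backbone elements are typical of a pBluescript-derived plasmid: an f1 phage origin for single-stranded DNA production, lacZα and lacI fragments, the lac promoter, operator and CAP site, remnants of the pBluescript multiple cloning site, and flanking T7 and T3 phage promoters.

The expression cassette sits between the two polylinker remnants. A human CMV immediate-early promoter drives transcription, followed by a very short region annotated as a fragment of the TRE3GV promoter. This match most likely reflects shared minimal-promoter or leader sequence rather than any Tet-responsive function, which the record does not claim. Downstream lies a short HA coding segment, detected as a fragment of a 3xHA feature and of a length consistent with a single HA copy, so an insert placed in frame upstream acquires the tag at its C terminus. The puromycin N-acetyltransferase gene follows about 70 bp later, and an SV40 polyadenylation signal ends the unit. No separate promoter, IRES or 2A element is annotated between the HA tag and PuroR, so the record does not state how the puromycin marker is expressed relative to the tagged protein. The plasmid is used for expressing HA-tagged proteins in mammalian cells, with the tag allowing antibody detection or pulldown and puromycin allowing selection of transfected cells.
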