Features (pLannotate 1.2.2; 18 found; start..end, strand, type, name):
    141..159     +  promoter       T7 promoter: promoter for bacteriophage T7 RNA polymerase
    167..200     -  misc_feature   MCS (fragment): pBluescript multiple cloning site
    218..421     +  promoter       CMV promoter: human cytomegalovirus (CMV) immediate early promoter
    429..448     +  promoter       TRE3GV promoter (fragment): 3rd-generation Tet-responsive promoter that can be activated by binding of Tet-On® 3G, optimized for retroviral and lentiviral vectors
    532..558     +  CDS            3xHA (fragment): three tandem HA epitope tags
    625..1224    +  CDS            PuroR (fragment): puromycin N-acetyltransferase; pac from Streptomyces; confers resistance to puromycin
   1308..1429    +  polyA_signal   SV40 poly(A) signal: SV40 polyadenylation signal
   1485..1513    -  misc_feature   MCS (fragment): pBluescript multiple cloning site
   1526..1544    -  promoter       T3 promoter: promoter for bacteriophage T3 RNA polymerase
   1589..1605    -  protein_bind   lac operator: The lac repressor binds to the lac operator to inhibit transcription in E. coli. This inhibition can be relieved by adding lactose or isopropyl-β-D-thiogalactopyranoside (IPTG). lac repressor encoded by lacI
   1613..1643    -  promoter       lac promoter: promoter for the E. coli lac operon
   1658..1679    -  protein_bind   CAP binding site: CAP binding activates transcription in the presence of cAMP. E. coli catabolite activator protein
   1692..1784    -  CDS            lacI (fragment): lac repressor; lacI; The lac repressor binds to the lac operator to inhibit transcription in E. coli. This inhibition can be relieved by adding lactose or isopropyl-β-D-thiogalactopyranoside (IPTG).
   1967..2555    -  rep_origin     ori: high-copy-number ColE1/pMB1/pBR322/pUC origin of replication
   2726..3586    -  CDS            AmpR: β-lactamase; bla; confers resistance to ampicillin, carbenicillin, and related antibiotics
   3587..3691    -  promoter       AmpR promoter: bla
   3744..4172    -  rep_origin     f1 ori (sequence partly withheld): f1 bacteriophage origin of replication; arrow indicates direction of (+) strand synthesis
   4177..133     -  CDS            lacZα (fragment) (across the origin): LacZα fragment of β-galactosidase; lacZ fragment
>Addgene plasmid #237880 | pAG CMV C-HA Puro | addgene full sequence | sequence record 469913 | Addgene NGS Result
GTTGGGAAGGGCGATCGGTGCGGGCCTCTTCGCTATTACGCCAGCTGGCGAAAGGGGGATGTGCTGCAAG
GCGATTAAGTTGGGTAACGCCAGGGTTTTCCCAGTCACGACGTTGTAAAACGACGGCCAGTGAGCGCGCG
TAATACGACTCACTATAGGGCGAATGGGTACCGGACCCCCCCTCGAGGTCGACGGTATCGGGGGCATGCT
TAATTAAGTGATGCGGTTTTGGCAGTACATCAATGGGCGTGGATAGCGGTTTGACTCACGGGGATTTCCA
AGTCTCCACCCCATTGACGTCAATGGGAGTTTGTTTTGGCACCAAAATCAACGGGACTTTCCAAAATGTC
GTAACAACTCCGCCCCATTGACGCAAATGGGCGGTAGGCGTGTACGGTGGGAGGTCTATATAAGCAGAGC
TTCTAGAGGTTTAGTGAACCGTCAGATCCGCTAGCGCTACCGGTCGCCACCTTCGAAGGCGCGCCGCGAT
CGCGATATCATGCATTGATCACTCGAGGGCCGGCCGGGCCCTACCCATACGATGTTCCGGATTACGCTGG
ATCCGGCGCAACAAACTTCTCTCTGCTGAAACAAGCCGGAGATGTCGAAGAGAATCCTGGACCGATGACC
GAGTACAAGCCCACGGTGCGCCTCGCCACCCGCGACGACGTCCCCAGGGCCGTACGCACCCTCGCCGCCG
CGTTCGCCGACTACCCCGCCACGCGCCACACCGTCGATCCGGACCGCCACATCGAGCGGGTCACCGAGCT
GCAAGAACTCTTCCTCACGCGCGTCGGGCTCGACATCGGCAAGGTGTGGGTCGCGGACGACGGCGCAGCG
GTGGCGGTCTGGACCACGCCGGAGAGCGTCGAAGCGGGGGCGGTGTTCGCCGAGATCGGCCCGCGCATGG
CCGAGTTGAGCGGTTCCCGGCTGGCCGCGCAGCAACAGATGGAAGGCCTCCTGGCACCGCACCGGCCCAA
GGAGCCCGCGTGGTTCCTGGCCACCGTCGGCGTCTCGCCCGACCACCAGGGCAAGGGTCTGGGCAGCGCC
GTCGTGCTCCCCGGAGTGGAGGCGGCCGAGCGCGCCGGGGTGCCCGCCTTCCTGGAGACCTCCGCGCCCC
GCAACCTCCCCTTCTACGAGCGGCTCGGCTTCACCGTCACCGCCGACGTCGAGGTGCCCGAAGGACCGCG
CACCTGGTGCATGACCCGCAAGCCCGGTGCCTGAACGCGTGTAGTAGTTCAAGTCATCTTATTATTCAGT
ATTTATAACTTGCAAAGAAATGAATATCAGAGAGTGAGAGGTGTACAAACTTGTTTATTGCAGCTTATAA
TGGTTACAAATAAAGCAATAGCATCACAAATTTCACAAATAAAGCATTTTTTTCACTGCATTCTAGTTGT
GGTTTGTCCAAACTCATCAATGTATCTTAACTAGTGGCGCCAAGCCGAATTCTGCAGATATCCATCACAC
TGGCGGCCGCTCGACTAGAGCGGCCGCCACCGCGGTGGAGCTCCAGCTTTTGTTCCCTTTAGTGAGGGTT
AATTGCGCGCTTGGCGTAATCATGGTCATAGCTGTTTCCTGTGTGAAATTGTTATCCGCTCACAATTCCA
CACAACATACGAGCCGGAAGCATAAAGTGTAAAGCCTGGGGTGCCTAATGAGTGAGCTAACTCACATTAA
TTGCGTTGCGCTCACTGCCCGCTTTCCAGTCGGGAAACCTGTCGTGCCAGCTGCATTAATGAATCGGCCA
ACGCGCGGGGAGAGGCGGTTTGCGTATTGGGCGCTCTTCCGCTTCCTCGCTCACTGACTCGCTGCGCTCG
GTCGTTCGGCTGCGGCGAGCGGTATCAGCTCACTCAAAGGCGGTAATACGGTTATCCACAGAATCAGGGG
ATAACGCAGGAAAGAACATGTGAGCAAAAGGCCAGCAAAAGGCCAGGAACCGTAAAAAGGCCGCGTTGCT
GGCGTTTTTCCATAGGCTCCGCCCCCCTGACGAGCATCACAAAAATCGACGCTCAAGTCAGAGGTGGCGA
AACCCGACAGGACTATAAAGATACCAGGCGTTTCCCCCTGGAAGCTCCCTCGTGCGCTCTCCTGTTCCGA
CCCTGCCGCTTACCGGATACCTGTCCGCCTTTCTCCCTTCGGGAAGCGTGGCGCTTTCTCATAGCTCACG
CTGTAGGTATCTCAGTTCGGTGTAGGTCGTTCGCTCCAAGCTGGGCTGTGTGCACGAACCCCCCGTTCAG
CCCGACCGCTGCGCCTTATCCGGTAACTATCGTCTTGAGTCCAACCCGGTAAGACACGACTTATCGCCAC
TGGCAGCAGCCACTGGTAACAGGATTAGCAGAGCGAGGTATGTAGGCGGTGCTACAGAGTTCTTGAAGTG
GTGGCCTAACTACGGCTACACTAGAAGAACAGTATTTGGTATCTGCGCTCTGCTGAAGCCAGTTACCTTC
GGAAAAAGAGTTGGTAGCTCTTGATCCGGCAAACAAACCACCGCTGGTAGCGGTGGTTTTTTTGTTTGCA
AGCAGCAGATTACGCGCAGAAAAAAAGGATCTCAAGAAGATCCTTTGATCTTTTCTACGGGGTCTGACGC
TCAGTGGAACGAAAACTCACGTTAAGGGATTTTGGTCATGAGATTATCAAAAAGGATCTTCACCTAGATC
CTTTTAAATTAAAAATGAAGTTTTAAATCAATCTAAAGTATATATGAGTAAACTTGGTCTGACAGTTACC
AATGCTTAATCAGTGAGGCACCTATCTCAGCGATCTGTCTATTTCGTTCATCCATAGTTGCCTGACTCCC
CGTCGTGTAGATAACTACGATACGGGAGGGCTTACCATCTGGCCCCAGTGCTGCAATGATACCGCGAGAC
CCACGCTCACCGGCTCCAGATTTATCAGCAATAAACCAGCCAGCCGGAAGGGCCGAGCGCAGAAGTGGTC
CTGCAACTTTATCCGCCTCCATCCAGTCTATTAATTGTTGCCGGGAAGCTAGAGTAAGTAGTTCGCCAGT
TAATAGTTTGCGCAACGTTGTTGCCATTGCTACAGGCATCGTGGTGTCACGCTCGTCGTTTGGTATGGCT
TCATTCAGCTCCGGTTCCCAACGATCAAGGCGAGTTACATGATCCCCCATGTTGTGCAAAAAAGCGGTTA
GCTCCTTCGGTCCTCCGATCGTTGTCAGAAGTAAGTTGGCCGCAGTGTTATCACTCATGGTTATGGCAGC
ACTGCATAATTCTCTTACTGTCATGCCATCCGTAAGATGCTTTTCTGTGACTGGTGAGTACTCAACCAAG
TCATTCTGAGAATAGTGTATGCGGCGACCGAGTTGCTCTTGCCCGGCGTCAATACGGGATAATACCGCGC
CACATAGCAGAACTTTAAAAGTGCTCATCATTGGAAAACGTTCTTCGGGGCGAAAACTCTCAAGGATCTT
ACCGCTGTTGAGATCCAGTTCGATGTAACCCACTCGTGCACCCAACTGATCTTCAGCATCTTTTACTTTC
ACCAGCGTTTCTGGGTGAGCAAAAACAGGAAGGCAAAATGCCGCAAAAAAGGGAATAAGGGCGACACGGA
AATGTTGAATACTCATACTCTTCCTTTTTCAATATTATTGAAGCATTTATCAGGGTTATTGTCTCATGAG
CGGATACATATTTGAATGTATTTAGAAAAATAAACAAATAGGGGTTCCGCGCACATTTCCCCGAAAAGTG
CCACCTAAATTGTAAGCGTTAATATTTTGTTAAAATTCGCGTTAAATTTTTGTTAAATCAGCTCATTTTT
TAACCAATAGGCCGAAATCGGCAAAATCCCTTATAAATCAAAAGAATAGACCGAGATAGGGT
[37 nt withheld, positions 3843-3879]
AAAGAACGTGGACTCCAACGTCAAAGG
[49 nt withheld, positions 3907-3955]
T
[91 nt withheld, positions 3957-4047]
G
[124 nt withheld, positions 4049-4172]
CCCATTCGCCATTCAGGCTGCGCAACT
